Addgene plasmid #137030: pLRC1-NEK10p:NEK10-3XFLAG
Purpose: Lentiviral vector for expressing NEK10 under the control of the endogenous NEK10 promoter
Depositing lab: David Sabatini. Depositing organization: Whitehead Institute for Biomedical Research. Publication: A human ciliopathy reveals essential functions for NEK10 in airway mucociliary clearance. Chivukula RR, Montoro DT, Leung HM, Yang J, Shamseldin HE, Taylor MS, Dougherty GW, Zariwala MA, Carson J, Daniels MLA, Sears PR, Black KE, Hariri LP, Almogarri I, Frenkel EM, Vinarsky V, Omran H, Knowles MR, Tearney GJ, Alkuraya FS, Sabatini DM. Nat Med. 2020 Jan 20. pii: 10.1038/s41591-019-0730-x. doi: 10.1038/s41591-019-0730-x. PubMed 31959991.
Backbone
  Vector backbone: pLRC1
  Backbone size w/o insert (bp): 8454
  Total vector size (bp): 11843
  Vector type: Lentiviral
  Selectable markers: Puromycin
Growth in bacteria
  Bacterial resistance: Ampicillin, 100 μg/mL
  Growth temperature: 37°C
  Growth strain: NEB Stable
  Copy number: High Copy
Gene/Insert
  Gene/Insert name: NIMA-like kinase 10 (alt name: NEK10)
  Species: H. sapiens (human)
  Insert size (bp): 3389
  Entrez Gene: NEK10 (a.k.a. FLJ32685)
  Promoter: human NEK10 endogenous promoter
  Tag / fusion protein: 3XFLAG (C terminal on insert)
  Cloning method: Gibson Cloning
  Sequencing primers: 5′ ggcccgaaggaatagaagaa; 3′ actgccatttgtctcgaggt
Terms and licenses: Academic/Nonprofit Terms; Industry Terms: Not Available to Industry
How to cite: pLRC1-NEK10p:NEK10-3XFLAG was a gift from David Sabatini (Addgene plasmid # 137030 ; http://n2t.net/addgene:137030 ; RRID:Addgene_137030)
