[The description below was written by a language model from this plasmid's Addgene catalogue record and pLannotate feature annotations shown in this document.]
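Description:
pLRC1-NEK10p:NEK10-3XFLAG is an 11.8 kb HIV-1-derived lentiviral transfer plasmid built on the pLRC1 backbone for stable expression of human NEK10 (NIMA-like kinase 10) in mammalian cells. In bacteria it is maintained through a high-copy ColE1/pUC-type origin and selected with ampicillin via the bla gene. The backbone also carries an f1 origin, an SV40 origin and remnants of a lac/lacZα cloning region with flanking T3 and T7 promoters. The viral portion has a third-generation layout. An RSV enhancer/promoter replaces the U3 region of the truncated 5' LTR to drive genomic RNA synthesis in packaging cells. It is followed by the Ψ packaging signal with a partial gag sequence and the Rev response element for Rev-dependent nuclear export. A ΔU3 self-inactivating 3' LTR, followed by an SV40 polyadenylation signal, silences LTR-driven transcription after integration.

The payload is the NEK10 coding sequence fused at its C terminus to a 3xFLAG epitope for detection or immunoprecipitation. According to the catalogue entry it is expressed from the endogenous human NEK10 promoter. The annotation software did not label this promoter, but an unannotated stretch of roughly 1.6 kb lies directly upstream of the coding sequence, where such an element would sit. Downstream of the tagged gene are a cPPT/CTS element, which aids nuclear import of the viral genome, and a human PGK promoter driving puromycin N-acetyltransferase for selection of transduced cells. Using the native promoter is intended to restrict NEK10 expression to cells that normally express it. The associated work concerns NEK10 function in ciliated airway cells and mucociliary clearance.
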