Features (pLannotate 1.2.2; 26 found; start..end, strand, type, name):
      1..22      +  protein_bind   CAP binding site: CAP binding activates transcription in the presence of cAMP. E. coli catabolite activator protein
     37..67      +  promoter       lac promoter: promoter for the E. coli lac operon
     71..93      +  protein_bind   lac operator (fragment): The lac repressor binds to the lac operator to inhibit transcription in E. coli. This inhibition can be relieved by adding lactose or isopropyl-β-D-thiogalactopyranoside (IPTG). lac repressor encoded by lacI
    136..154     +  promoter       T3 promoter: promoter for bacteriophage T3 RNA polymerase
    182..408     +  promoter       RSV promoter: Rous sarcoma virus enhancer/promoter
    409..589     +  LTR            5' LTR (truncated): truncated 5' long terminal repeat (LTR) from HIV-1
    636..761     +  misc_feature   HIV-1 Ψ: packaging signal of human immunodeficiency virus type 1
    745..1108    +  CDS            HIV-1 gag (fragment): gag protein from human immunodeficiency virus 1; gag
   1254..1487    +  misc_feature   RRE: The Rev response element (RRE) of HIV-1 allows for Rev-dependent mRNA export from the nucleus to the cytoplasm.
   1864..1964    +  CDS            Rev (fragment): human immunodeficiency virus 1 (HIV-1) Rev protein; rev; enhances nuclear export of unspliced and incompletely spliced viral mRNAs
   3609..6983    +  CDS            NEK10: NEK10_HUMAN - Experimental evidence at protein level: Swiss-Prot protein existence level 1. Plays a role in the cellular response to UV irradiation. Mediates G2/M cell cycle arrest, MEK autoactivation and ERK1/2- signaling pathway activation in response to UV irradiation. In ciliated cells of airways, it is involved in the regulation of mucociliary transport (PubMed:31959991). From Homo sapiens (Human).
   7005..7070    +  CDS            3xFLAG: three tandem FLAG® epitope tags, followed by an enterokinase cleavage site
   7118..7235    +  misc_feature   cPPT/CTS: central polypurine tract and central termination sequence of HIV-1
   7284..7794    +  promoter       hPGK promoter: human phosphoglycerate kinase 1 promoter
   7816..8415    +  CDS            PuroR: puromycin N-acetyltransferase; pac from Streptomyces alboniger; confers resistance to puromycin
   8458..8541    +  CDS            nef (fragment): NEF_HV1Z2 - Experimental evidence at protein level: Swiss-Prot protein existence level 1. Extracellular Nef protein targets CD4(+) T-lymphocytes for apoptosis by interacting with CXCR4 surface receptors. From Human immunodeficiency virus type 1 group M subtype D (isolate Z2/CDC-Z34) (HIV-1).
   8543..8776    +  LTR            3' LTR (ΔU3): self-inactivating 3' long terminal repeat (LTR) from HIV-1
   8848..8969    +  polyA_signal   SV40 poly(A) signal: SV40 polyadenylation signal
   9009..9144    +  rep_origin     SV40 ori: SV40 origin of replication
   9165..9183    -  promoter       T7 promoter: promoter for bacteriophage T7 RNA polymerase
   9191..9346    +  CDS            lacZα (fragment): LacZα fragment of β-galactosidase; lacZ fragment
   9351..9779    +  rep_origin     f1 ori (sequence partly withheld): f1 bacteriophage origin of replication; arrow indicates direction of (+) strand synthesis
   9832..9936    +  promoter       AmpR promoter: bla
   9937..10797   +  CDS            AmpR: β-lactamase; bla; confers resistance to ampicillin, carbenicillin, and related antibiotics
  10968..11556   +  rep_origin     ori: high-copy-number ColE1/pMB1/pBR322/pUC origin of replication
  11739..11831   +  CDS            lacI (fragment): lac repressor; lacI; The lac repressor binds to the lac operator to inhibit transcription in E. coli. This inhibition can be relieved by adding lactose or isopropyl-β-D-thiogalactopyranoside (IPTG).
>Addgene plasmid #137030 | pLRC1-NEK10p:NEK10-3XFLAG | addgene full sequence | sequence record 272066 | Addgene NGS Result
TAATGTGAGTTAGCTCACTCATTAGGCACCCCAGGCTTTACACTTTATGCTTCCGGCTCGTATGTTGTGT
GGAATTGTGAGCGGATAACAATTTCACACAGGAAACAGCTATGACCATGATTACGCCAAGCGCGCAATTA
ACCCTCACTAAAGGGAACAAAAGCTGGAGCTGCAAGCTTAATGTAGTCTTATGCAATACTCTTGTAGTCT
TGCAACATGGTAACGATGAGTTAGCAACATGCCTTACAAGGAGAGAAAAAGCACCGTGCATGCCGATTGG
TGGAAGTAAGGTGGTACGATCGTGCCTTATTAGGAAGGCAACAGACGGGTCTGACATGGATTGGACGAAC
CACTGAATTGCCGCATTGCAGAGATATTGTATTTAAGTGCCTAGCTCGATACATAAACGGGTCTCTCTGG
TTAGACCAGATCTGAGCCTGGGAGCTCTCTGGCTAACTAGGGAACCCACTGCTTAAGCCTCAATAAAGCT
TGCCTTGAGTGCTTCAAGTAGTGTGTGCCCGTCTGTTGTGTGACTCTGGTAACTAGAGATCCCTCAGACC
CTTTTAGTCAGTGTGGAAAATCTCTAGCAGTGGCGCCCGAACAGGGACTTGAAAGCGAAAGGGAAACCAG
AGGAGCTCTCTCGACGCAGGACTCGGCTTGCTGAAGCGCGCACGGCAAGAGGCGAGGGGCGGCGACTGGT
GAGTACGCCAAAAATTTTGACTAGCGGAGGCTAGAAGGAGAGAGATGGGTGCGAGAGCGTCAGTATTAAG
CGGGGGAGAATTAGATCGCGATGGGAAAAAATTCGGTTAAGGCCAGGGGGAAAGAAAAAATATAAATTAA
AACATATAGTATGGGCAAGCAGGGAGCTAGAACGATTCGCAGTTAATCCTGGCCTGTTAGAAACATCAGA
AGGCTGTAGACAAATACTGGGACAGCTACAACCATCCCTTCAGACAGGATCAGAAGAACTTAGATCATTA
TATAATACAGTAGCAACCCTCTATTGTGTGCATCAAAGGATAGAGATAAAAGACACCAAGGAAGCTTTAG
ACAAGATAGAGGAAGAGCAAAACAAAAGTAAGACCACCGCACAGCAAGCAGCAGCTGATCTTCAGACCTG
GAGGAGGAGATATGAGGGACAATTGGAGAAGTGAATTATATAAATATAAAGTAGTAAAAATTGAACCATT
AGGAGTAGCACCCACCAAGGCAAAGAGAAGAGTGGTGCAGAGAGAAAAAAGAGCAGTGGGAATAGGAGCT
TTGTTCCTTGGGTTCTTGGGAGCAGCAGGAAGCACTATGGGCGCAGCGTCAATGACGCTGACGGTACAGG
CCAGACAATTATTGTCTGGTATAGTGCAGCAGCAGAACAATTTGCTGAGGGCTATTGAGGCGCAACAGCA
TCTGTTGCAACTCACAGTCTGGGGCATCAAGCAGCTCCAGGCAAGAATCCTGGCTGTGGAAAGATACCTA
AAGGATCAACAGCTCCTGGGGATTTGGGGTTGCTCTGGAAAACTCATTTGCACCACTGCTGTGCCTTGGA
ATGCTAGTTGGAGTAATAAATCTCTGGAACAGATTTGGAATCACACGACCTGGATGGAGTGGGACAGAGA
AATTAACAATTACACAAGCTTAATACACTCCTTAATTGAAGAATCGCAAAACCAGCAAGAAAAGAATGAA
CAAGAATTATTGGAATTAGATAAATGGGCAAGTTTGTGGAATTGGTTTAACATAACAAATTGGCTGTGGT
ATATAAAATTATTCATAATGATAGTAGGAGGCTTGGTAGGTTTAAGAATAGTTTTTGCTGTACTTTCTAT
AGTGAATAGAGTTAGGCAGGGATATTCACCATTATCGTTTCAGACCCACCTCCCAACCCCGAGGGGACCC
GACAGGCCCGAAGGAATAGAAGAAGAAGGTGGAGAGAGAGACAGAGACAGATCCATTCGATTAGTGAACG
GATCTCGACGGTATCGATGCCCGGCACAAAATTAAGCACTTAATAGATTGGCATTTTTCATTTATTTAAA
GTTACAGAATGTCAGGTATATTTTTAAAGCGTTATCTAATGCAGTTCAGAAATTTTAAAGAAGCTCCAGA
CTTTCACAAAAGGTGAAGTGACTTGCCCAAAGCCACAAAACGAACTGGCGATAGTTATACTATACAGGTT
TCTTGAATCCCAGGTCACTCTTTTTGTGAAAAATACGGTGCTGTGGCACCTTATTCTCATTGCCTGTGGC
TTGAGTAACTGAAGACGTTTTCATGCCATATGAAAGGTATTTAGCATGCTGCATTGATTCCTTATCAGAT
TAAATCTTTGCTTTTAAAGAGAATTGATTTTTAGCCCATAGCAATTCTTGAAAGTAAACACTCCAAGATG
AAGCTGCCCTTTCCCATCAAAGGTTAGACACCCTAAATCCAGAAAAATCTTCAACGTGTAGGAGACCTGT
TCACAGGTAGCTCTAGGTTCCGGTGAAGTGGCTGCAGCACAGCCTTCAGCATCACTTGCTGCCTCTTCTG
CTTGCAAGCTTGGTGGTGGATCTAGCGCGTCTCTGGTTGCTACGGCGATTCCCCGGCAGGCGTCATCCGT
CGCTATGGCGTTCTGCACTGCGCAGCATGGCTGCTCCCGATTGGCTGAGGCGCCCCAGGTGGCGGAGGAA
GAATTGTCGGCATTGGCCTGGCCAGCGCTGGTTGGTGGCCTGGAGGAGGATTTGATTGGAAAACCAACGG
TGCAGCTGGCCGCGGTGTCCCTGAGGTTGAGGGGACCGGGAATAGGCTGGGGGGAGGACGGGACGGGCTG
AGACTGGACGGGACCCCCGGTCTGCAGCAGCAGGTGACAGCAGCAGGGACAATGATAAGGAGATTGGCCT
GAAGGAGGGACCGTCCCTCCCGCGCGGTGAGTAGGCGGGAGCCGGTGCTCGGCTGTGCCGGCGAGCAGCT
TGAGTCAGGGTCTCCGGGGAGACGTCCTCAGGTCCCTGTGGAGCGGCCCCGAAGCCTCGGGAGCCAGCTT
CACTAGACAAGAGGCAGAGGTAGAGAATGCGGCTGTGGTGGGTAAGTGAGTCACTGCGTGAGGCAGTCTT
TTCAAAGCAGGTGGGTTTGTGTTGGACGGATGGATGGTGGGAAAGCGCCATCAACGATGCTTCTTGGCGC
TTCCATTTTGATAACGGAATTATTCTGGTTAAATGGAGCCTGAATGTGTCTCTTCCAATCTGCTCCGACG
CCTCTGGAGGTTCATTCTTCATCTCTATGAGCGTCGCTTTTCTGCCTTCTCCTTACAGGATGCTGCTTTG
ACTTTGCCCCTCTGCTTTTCTGCCCTACTTCGGTGAGCCCTTCCACTTCCTCGCCTCAGGCACCATCTAT
CTGACGATGATTAGAAAGTCTCCAACTGGAACCTAGCCTGCTCTACTAACTGTCAGACCCCAAAATCCAG
CTGCCAAGTTAACGCCACACATGTGCAACCCTGAACGCCATCTTCCCCATGTCTGCTGCTGCTCTTGGAT
TCCCTATTTTGGGCATCACTATCCATTCAGCTTTCAAAAACTACACTCTAGACGACATCCATGACACTTA
CTGCTGCTTCCTCTGCATCACCGGTTTAATTAACCACCATGCCTGATCAAGATAAAAAGGTGAAGACCAC
AGAAAAATCAACTGATAAACAGCAAGAAATCACCATCAGGGACTATTCAGATCTTAAAAGACTTCGGTGC
CTTTTGAACGTCCAATCAAGCAAACAACAGCTTCCAGCCATTAACTTCGATAGTGCCCAAAATAGCATGA
CGAAGTCTGAGCCCGCCATCAGGGCGGGTGGACACAGAGCTCGGGGTCAGTGGCATGAATCCACAGAAGC
TGTTGAACTTGAAAATTTTAGTATAAACTACAAGAATGAGAGAAATTTCAGCAAACATCCTCAGCGTAAA
CTATTTCAGGAGATCTTTACCGCCTTGGTGAAAAATAGACTCATAAGCAGAGAGTGGGTTAATCGAGCCC
CATCTATTCATTTTCTGAGAGTGTTAATCTGTCTGAGGCTACTAATGAGGGATCCATGTTATCAGGAAAT
ACTCCATAGCTTGGGTGGGATTGAAAACCTAGCTCAGTATATGGAGATTGTAGCCAATGAGTACCTCGGC
TATGGAGAAGAGCAGCACACTGTGGACAAGCTGGTCAACATGACATATATTTTTCAAAAACTTGCTGCAG
TCAAAGATCAAAGAGAATGGGTCACCACAAGTGGAGCCCACAAGACATTAGTAAATTTACTTGGTGCCCG
AGATACTAATGTTCTATTGGGTTCCCTTCTGGCTCTGGCTAGTTTAGCAGAAAGTCAAGAATGTAGGGAG
AAGATAAGTGAACTCAACATTGTAGAAAATCTGTTGATGATTTTACATGAATATGACTTGCTTTCTAAAA
GACTAACAGCGGAGTTGCTGCGCCTACTTTGTGCAGAGCCCCAGGTGAAAGAGCAGGTGAAGCTCTATGA
GGGGATACCGGTCCTCCTCAGTCTGCTCCACTCTGACCACTTGAAGCTCCTCTGGAGCATTGTCTGGATT
CTGGTACAGGTTTGTGAGGACCCTGAGACCAGCGTGGAAATTCGCATTTGGGGAGGCATCAAACAGCTTC
TTCATATTTTACAAGGAGACAGAAATTTTGTTTCTGATCACTCCTCCATTGGAAGCCTGTCCAGTGCAAA
TGCTGCAGGCCGAATCCAGCAGCTTCATTTATCAGAAGACTTGAGCCCTAGGGAAATACAAGAAAATACT
TTCTCACTTCAAGCAGCCTGCTGTGCTGCCCTCACTGAGCTGGTGCTCAATGACACCAATGCCCACCAGG
TGGTTCAGGAAAATGGTGTATATACAATAGCAAAATTAATTTTACCAAATAAGCAAAAGAATGCAGCAAA
AAGTAATCTATTACAGTGTTATGCTTTCAGAGCCTTGAGATTTCTCTTCAGTATGGAAAGAAACAGACCA
CTCTTTAAAAGACTTTTCCCCACAGACTTGTTTGAGATCTTCATTGACATAGGGCATTATGTACGTGATA
TCAGTGCTTATGAAGAATTGGTATCCAAGCTGAATTTATTAGTGGAGGATGAACTGAAGCAAATTGCTGA
AAATATTGAAAGCATTAATCAGAACAAAGCTCCTTTGAAATATATAGGCAACTATGCAATTTTGGATCAT
CTTGGAAGTGGAGCTTTTGGCTGTGTTTACAAGGTTAGAAAGCATAGTGGTCAAAATCTTTTAGCAATGA
AAGAGGTCAATTTACATAACCCAGCATTTGGAAAGGATAAGAAAGATCGAGACAGCAGCGTAAGGAATAT
TGTTTCTGAATTAACAATAATTAAAGAGCAGCTTTATCATCCCAACATTGTACGTTATTACAAAACATTT
CTGGAAAATGATAGGTTGTACATAGTTATGGAGCTGATAGAAGGAGCCCCGCTTGGAGAGCATTTCAGTT
CTTTGAAGGAAAAACATCACCATTTTACTGAAGAAAGACTATGGAAAATATTTATACAGCTGTGCTTAGC
TCTTCGATACTTACACAAGGAGAAGAGGATTGTCCATAGAGATCTGACACCAAACAACATTATGTTGGGG
GATAAGGACAAAGTAACCGTTACTGACTTTGGCCTGGCAAAGCAAAAACAAGAAAACAGTAAACTCACCT
CTGTGGTTGGAACAATCCTGTATTCTTGCCCCGAGGTACTGAAGAGTGAGCCGTATGGGGAGAAGGCTGA
TGTCTGGGCAGTAGGCTGCATCCTTTATCAGATGGCGACTTTGAGTCCCCCCTTCTACAGCACTAACATG
CTGTCCTTGGCTACAAAAATAGTGGAGGCGGTATATGAACCAGTCCCAGAAGGTATCTACTCTGAAAAAG
TAACAGACACCATCAGCAGGTGCCTCACTCCTGATGCGGAAGCTCGTCCAGATATTGTAGAAGTCAGTTC
GATGATATCAGATGTCATGATGAAATATTTAGACAACTTATCTACATCCCAGTTGTCCTTGGAAAAGAAG
CTAGAACGGGAACGAAGACGCACACAAAGGTATTTTATGGAAGCCAACCGGAACACCGTCACATGTCACC
ATGAGCTGGCTGTTCTATCTCACGAGACCTTTGAGAAGGCAAGTTTGAGTAGCAGCAGCAGTGGAGCAGC
CAGCCTGAAAAGTGAACTTTCAGAAAGCGCAGACCTGCCCCCTGAAGGCTTCCAGGCCTCCTATGGTAAA
GACGAAGACAGGGCCTGTGACGAAATCCTGTCAGATGATAACTTCAACCTGGAAAATGCTGAGAAAGATA
CATATTCAGAGGTAGATGATGAATTGGACATTTCGGATAACTCCAGCAGCTCCAGTTCAAGCCCTCTGAA
AGAATCTACATTCAACATTTTAAAGAGAAGTTTTAGTGCTTCAGGAGGAGAAAGACAATCCCAAACAAGG
GACTTCACTGGAGGAACAGGATCAAGACCAAGACCAGGGCCACAGATGGGCACATTCTTGTGGCAAGCAT
CAGCAGGAATTGCTGTGTCCCAGAGGAAAGTGCGTCAGATCAGTGATCCTATTCAGCAGATATTAATTCA
GCTGCACAAAATAATCTATATCACACAGCTTCCTCCAGCTTTGCACCACAATTTGAAAAGAAGGGTTATA
GAGAGATTCAAGAAATCCCTCTTCAGCCAGCAGAGTAACCCTTGTAATTTGAAATCTGAAATTAAAAAGT
TATCTCAGGGATCTCCAGAACCGATTGAGCCCAACTTTTTCACAGCAGATTACCATTTATTACATCGTTC
ATCCGGTGGAAACAGCCTGTCCCCAAATGACCCTACAGGTTTACCAACCAGCATTGAATTGGAGGAAGGA
ATAACATATGAACAGATGCAGACTGTGATTGAAGAAGTCCTTGAGGAAAGTGGCTATTACAATTTTACAT
CTAACAGGTATCATTCCTATCCATGGGGGACCAAGAATCACCCAACCAAAAGAGGAGGAAGTGCGGCCGC
AGGCGACTACAAAGACCATGACGGTGATTATAAAGATCATGACATTGATTACAAGGATGACGATGACAAG
TAATAAGAATTCTCGACCTCGAGACAAATGGCAGTATTCATCCACAATTTTAAAAGAAAAGGGGGGATTG
GGGGGTACAGTGCAGGGGAAAGAATAGTAGACATAATAGCAACAGACATACAAACTAAAGAATTACAAAA
ACAAATTACAAAAATTCAAAATTTTCGGGTTTATTACAGGGACAGCAGAGATCCACTTTGGCCGCGGCTC
GAGGGGGTTGGGGTTGCGCCTTTTCCAAGGCAGCCCTGGGTTTGCGCAGGGACGCGGCTGCTCTGGGCGT
GGTTCCGGGAAACGCAGCGGCGCCGACCCTGGGTCTCGCACATTCTTCACGTCCGTTCGCAGCGTCACCC
GGATCTTCGCCGCTACCCTTGTGGGCCCCCCGGCGACGCTTCCTGCTCCGCCCCTAAGTCGGGAAGGTTC
CTTGCGGTTCGCGGCGTGCCGGACGTGACAAACGGAAGCCGCACGTCTCACTAGTACCCTCGCAGACGGA
CAGCGCCAGGGAGCAATGGCAGCGCGCCGACCGCGATGGGCTGTGGCCAATAGCGGCTGCTCAGCAGGGC
GCGCCGAGAGCAGCGGCCGGGAAGGGGCGGTGCGGGAGGCGGGGTGTGGGGCGGTAGTGTGGGCCCTGTT
CCTGCCCGCGCGGTGTTCCGCATTCTGCAAGCCTCCGGAGCGCACGTCGGCAGTCGGCTCCCTCGTTGAC
CGAATCACCGACCTCTCTCCCCAGGGGGATCCACCGGAGCTTACCATGACCGAGTACAAGCCCACGGTGC
GCCTCGCCACCCGCGACGACGTCCCCAGGGCCGTACGCACCCTCGCCGCCGCGTTCGCCGACTACCCCGC
CACGCGCCACACCGTCGATCCGGACCGCCACATCGAGCGGGTCACCGAGCTGCAAGAACTCTTCCTCACG
CGCGTCGGGCTCGACATCGGCAAGGTGTGGGTCGCGGACGACGGCGCCGCGGTGGCGGTCTGGACCACGC
CGGAGAGCGTCGAAGCGGGGGCGGTGTTCGCCGAGATCGGCCCGCGCATGGCCGAGTTGAGCGGTTCCCG
GCTGGCCGCGCAGCAACAGATGGAAGGCCTCCTGGCGCCGCACCGGCCCAAGGAGCCCGCGTGGTTCCTG
GCCACCGTCGGCGTCTCGCCCGACCACCAGGGCAAGGGTCTGGGCAGCGCCGTCGTGCTCCCCGGAGTGG
AGGCGGCCGAGCGCGCCGGGGTGCCCGCCTTCCTGGAGACCTCCGCGCCCCGCAACCTCCCCTTCTACGA
GCGGCTCGGCTTCACCGTCACCGCCGACGTCGAGGTGCCCGAAGGACCGCGCACCTGGTGCATGACCCGC
AAGCCCGGTGCCTGACGCCCGCCCCACGACCCGCAGCGCCCGACCGAAAGGAGCGCACGACCCCATGCAT
CGGTACCTTTAAGACCAATGACTTACAAGGCAGCTGTAGATCTTAGCCACTTTTTAAAAGAAAAGGGGGG
ACTGGAAGGGCTAATTCACTCCCAACGAAGACAAGATCTGCTTTTTGCTTGTACTGGGTCTCTCTGGTTA
GACCAGATCTGAGCCTGGGAGCTCTCTGGCTAACTAGGGAACCCACTGCTTAAGCCTCAATAAAGCTTGC
CTTGAGTGCTTCAAGTAGTGTGTGCCCGTCTGTTGTGTGACTCTGGTAACTAGAGATCCCTCAGACCCTT
TTAGTCAGTGTGGAAAATCTCTAGCAGTAGTAGTTCATGTCATCTTATTATTCAGTATTTATAACTTGCA
AAGAAATGAATATCAGAGAGTGAGAGGAACTTGTTTATTGCAGCTTATAATGGTTACAAATAAAGCAATA
GCATCACAAATTTCACAAATAAAGCATTTTTTTCACTGCATTCTAGTTGTGGTTTGTCCAAACTCATCAA
TGTATCTTATCATGTCTGGCTCTAGCTATCCCGCCCCTAACTCCGCCCATCCCGCCCCTAACTCCGCCCA
GTTCCGCCCATTCTCCGCCCCATGGCTGACTAATTTTTTTTATTTATGCAGAGGCCGAGGCCGCCTCGGC
CTCTGAGCTATTCCAGAAGTAGTGAGGAGGCTTTTTTGGAGGCCTAGGGACGTACCCAATTCGCCCTATA
GTGAGTCGTATTACGCGCGCTCACTGGCCGTCGTTTTACAACGTCGTGACTGGGAAAACCCTGGCGTTAC
CCAACTTAATCGCCTTGCAGCACATCCCCCTTTCGCCAGCTGGCGTAATAGCGAAGAGGCCCGCACCGAT
CGCCCTTCCCAACAGTTGCGCAGCCTGAATGGCGAATGGG
[124 nt withheld, positions 9351-9474]
C
[91 nt withheld, positions 9476-9566]
A
[49 nt withheld, positions 9568-9616]
CCTTTGACGTTGGAGTCCACGTTCTTT
[37 nt withheld, positions 9644-9680]
ACCCTATCTCGGTCTATTCTTTTGATTTATAAGGGATTTTGCCGATTTCGGCCTATTGGTTAAAAAATGA
GCTGATTTAACAAAAATTTAACGCGAATTTTAACAAAATATTAACGCTTACAATTTAGGTGGCACTTTTC
GGGGAAATGTGCGCGGAACCCCTATTTGTTTATTTTTCTAAATACATTCAAATATGTATCCGCTCATGAG
ACAATAACCCTGATAAATGCTTCAATAATATTGAAAAAGGAAGAGTATGAGTATTCAACATTTCCGTGTC
GCCCTTATTCCCTTTTTTGCGGCATTTTGCCTTCCTGTTTTTGCTCACCCAGAAACGCTGGTGAAAGTAA
AAGATGCTGAAGATCAGTTGGGTGCACGAGTGGGTTACATCGAACTGGATCTCAACAGCGGTAAGATCCT
TGAGAGTTTTCGCCCCGAAGAACGTTTTCCAATGATGAGCACTTTTAAAGTTCTGCTATGTGGCGCGGTA
TTATCCCGTATTGACGCCGGGCAAGAGCAACTCGGTCGCCGCATACACTATTCTCAGAATGACTTGGTTG
AGTACTCACCAGTCACAGAAAAGCATCTTACGGATGGCATGACAGTAAGAGAATTATGCAGTGCTGCCAT
AACCATGAGTGATAACACTGCGGCCAACTTACTTCTGACAACGATCGGAGGACCGAAGGAGCTAACCGCT
TTTTTGCACAACATGGGGGATCATGTAACTCGCCTTGATCGTTGGGAACCGGAGCTGAATGAAGCCATAC
CAAACGACGAGCGTGACACCACGATGCCTGTAGCAATGGCAACAACGTTGCGCAAACTATTAACTGGCGA
ACTACTTACTCTAGCTTCCCGGCAACAATTAATAGACTGGATGGAGGCGGATAAAGTTGCAGGACCACTT
CTGCGCTCGGCCCTTCCGGCTGGCTGGTTTATTGCTGATAAATCTGGAGCCGGTGAGCGTGGGTCTCGCG
GTATCATTGCAGCACTGGGGCCAGATGGTAAGCCCTCCCGTATCGTAGTTATCTACACGACGGGGAGTCA
GGCAACTATGGATGAACGAAATAGACAGATCGCTGAGATAGGTGCCTCACTGATTAAGCATTGGTAACTG
TCAGACCAAGTTTACTCATATATACTTTAGATTGATTTAAAACTTCATTTTTAATTTAAAAGGATCTAGG
TGAAGATCCTTTTTGATAATCTCATGACCAAAATCCCTTAACGTGAGTTTTCGTTCCACTGAGCGTCAGA
CCCCGTAGAAAAGATCAAAGGATCTTCTTGAGATCCTTTTTTTCTGCGCGTAATCTGCTGCTTGCAAACA
AAAAAACCACCGCTACCAGCGGTGGTTTGTTTGCCGGATCAAGAGCTACCAACTCTTTTTCCGAAGGTAA
CTGGCTTCAGCAGAGCGCAGATACCAAATACTGTTCTTCTAGTGTAGCCGTAGTTAGGCCACCACTTCAA
GAACTCTGTAGCACCGCCTACATACCTCGCTCTGCTAATCCTGTTACCAGTGGCTGCTGCCAGTGGCGAT
AAGTCGTGTCTTACCGGGTTGGACTCAAGACGATAGTTACCGGATAAGGCGCAGCGGTCGGGCTGAACGG
GGGGTTCGTGCACACAGCCCAGCTTGGAGCGAACGACCTACACCGAACTGAGATACCTACAGCGTGAGCT
ATGAGAAAGCGCCACGCTTCCCGAAGGGAGAAAGGCGGACAGGTATCCGGTAAGCGGCAGGGTCGGAACA
GGAGAGCGCACGAGGGAGCTTCCAGGGGGAAACGCCTGGTATCTTTATAGTCCTGTCGGGTTTCGCCACC
TCTGACTTGAGCGTCGATTTTTGTGATGCTCGTCAGGGGGGCGGAGCCTATGGAAAAACGCCAGCAACGC
GGCCTTTTTACGGTTCCTGGCCTTTTGCTGGCCTTTTGCTCACATGTTCTTTCCTGCGTTATCCCCTGAT
TCTGTGGATAACCGTATTACCGCCTTTGAGTGAGCTGATACCGCTCGCCGCAGCCGAACGACCGAGCGCA
GCGAGTCAGTGAGCGAGGAAGCGGAAGAGCGCCCAATACGCAAACCGCCTCTCCCCGCGCGTTGGCCGAT
TCATTAATGCAGCTGGCACGACAGGTTTCCCGACTGGAAAGCGGGCAGTGAGCGCAACGCAAT
